>Addgene plasmid #203049 | Salsa-BC208-P3B4 | addgene full sequence | sequence record 421397 | Addgene NGS Result
AGCGCCCAATACGCAAACCGCCTCTCCCCGCGCGTTGGCCGATTCATTAATGCAGTCGAGGGATCTCCAT
AAGAGAAGAGGGACAGCTATGACTGGGAGTAGTCAGGAGAGGAGGAAAAATCTGGCTAGTAAAACATGTA
AGGAAAATTTTAGGGATGTTAAAGAAAAAAATAACACAAAACAAAATATAAAAAAAATCTAACCTCAAGT
CAAGGCTTTTCTATGGAATAAGGAATGGACAGCAGGGGGCTGTTTCATATACTGATGACCTCTTTATAGC
CAACCTTTGTTCATGGCAGCCAGCATATGGGCATATGTTGCCAAACTCTAAACCAAATACTCATTCTGAT
GTTTTAAATGATTTGCCCTCCCATATGTCCTTCCGAGTGAGAGACACAAAAAATTCCAACACACTATTGC
AATGAAAATAAATTTCCTTTATTAGCCAGAAGTCAGATGCTCAAGGGGCTTCATGATGTCCCCATAATTT
TTGGCAGAGGGAAAAAGATCGATCTCAGTGGTATTTGTGAGCCAGGGCATTGGCCACACCAGCCACCACC
TTCTGATAGGCAGCCTGCACCTGAGGAGTGAATTCTTTGCCAAAATGATGAGACAGCACAACAACCAGCA
CGTTGCCCAGGAGCTGTAGGAAAGAGAAGAAGGCATGAACATGGTTAGCAGAGGGGCCCGGTTTGGACTC
AGAGTATTTTATCCTCATCTCAAACAGTGTATATCATTGTAACCATAAAGAGAAAGGCAGGATGATGACC
AGGGTGTAGTTGTTTCTACCAATAAGAATATTTCCACGCCAGCCAGAATTTATATGCAGAAATATTCTAC
CTTATCATTTAATTATAACAATTGTTCTCTAAAACTGTGCTGAAGTACAATATAATATACCCTGATTGCC
TTGAAAAAAAAGTGATTAGAGAAAGTACTTACAATCTGACAAATAAACAAAAGTGAATTTAAAAATTCGT
TACAAATGCAAGCTAAAGTTTAACGAAAAAGTTACAGAAAATGAAAAGAAAATAAGAGGAGACAATGGTT
GTCAACAGAGTAGAAAGTGAAAGAAACAAAATTATCATGAGGGTCCATGGTGATACAAGGGACATCTTCC
CATTCTAAACAACACCCTGAAAACTTTGCCCCCTCCATATAACATGAATTTTACAATAGCGAAAAAGAAA
GAACAATCAAGGGTCCCCAAACTCACCCTGAAGTTCTCAGCTCTAGAGATATCGTCGAGGCCGCGCTAGC
GTTTAAACTGTCGACCTTAATTAAGAGATCTGCTCGAGGCGCGTCAGCTGACTAGAGGATCCCCGGGTAC
CGAGCTCGAATTCGGGGCCGCGGAGGCTGGATCGGTCCCGGTGTCTTCTATGGAGGTCAAAACAGCGTGG
ATGGCGTCTCCAGGCGATCTGACGGTTCACTAAACGAGCTCTGCTTATATAGGCCTCCCACCGTACACGC
CTACCTCGACCCGGGTACCGAGCTCGACTTTCACTTTTCTCTATCACTGATAGGGAGTGGTAAACTCGAC
TTTCACTTTTCTCTATCACTGATAGGGAGTGGTAAACTCGACTTTCACTTTTCTCTATCACTGATAGGGA
GTGGTAAACTCGACTTTCACTTTTCTCTATCACTGATAGGGAGTGGTAAACTCGACTTTCACTTTTCTCT
ATCACTGATAGGGAGTGGTAAACTCGACCTATATAAGCAGAGCTCGTTTAGTGAACCGTCAGATCGCCTG
GAGACGCCATCCACGCTGTTTTGACCTCCATAGAAGACACCGGGACCGATCCAGCCTCCGCGGCCCCGAA
TTCCTGCAGCGGCCGCTCTAGAACTAGTGGATCCCCGCGGATGGTGAGCAAGGGCGAGGAGCTGTTCACC
GGGGTGGTGCCCATCCTGGTCGAGCTGGACGGCGACGTAAACGGCCACAAGTTCAGCGTGTCCGGCGAGG
GCGAGGGCGATGCCACCTACGGCAAGCTGACCCTGAAGTTCATCTGCACCACCGGCAAGCTGCCCGTGCC
CTGGCCCACCCTCGTGACCACCCTGACCTACGGCGTGCAGTGCTTCAGCCGCTACCCCGACCACATGAAG
CAGCACGACTTCTTCAAGTCCGCCATGCCCGAAGGCTACGTCCAGGAGCGCACCATCTTCTTCAAGGACG
ACGGCAACTACAAGACCCGCGCCGAGGTGAAGTTCGAGGGCGACACCCTGGTGAACCGCATCGAGCTGAA
GGGCATCGACTTCAAGGAGGACGGCAACATCCTGGGGCACAAGCTGGAGTACAACTACAACAGCCACAAC
GTCTATATCATGGCCGACAAGCAGAAGAACGGCATCAAGGTGAACTTCAAGATCCGCCACAACATCGAGG
ACGGCAGCGTGCAGCTCGCCGACCACTACCAGCAGAACACCCCCATCGGCGACGGCCCCGTGCTGCTGCC
CGACAACCACTACCTGAGCACCCAGTCCGCCCTGAGCAAAGACCCCAACGAGAAGCGCGATCACATGGTC
CTGCTGGAGTTCGTGACCGCCGCCGGGATCACTCTCGGCATGGACGAGCTGTACAAGTAACGTCGATCAA
GAATTCGATATCAAGCTTGTCGACCTAGTTCTAGAGGATCCAGACATGATAAGATACATTGATGAGTTTG
GACAAACCACAACTAGAATGCAGTGAAAAAAATGCTTTATTTGTGAAATTTGTGATGCTATTGCTTTATT
TGTAACCATTATAAGCTGCAATAAACAAGTTAACAACAACAATTGCATTCATTTTATGTTTCAGGTTCAG
GGGGAGGTGTGGGAGGTTTTTTAAAGCAAGTAAAACCTCTACAAATGTGGTATGGCTGATTATGATCCTG
CAAGCCTCGTCGTCCTGGCCGGACCACGCTATCTGTGCAAGGTCCCCGGCCCCGGACGCGCGCTCCATGA
GCAGAGCGCCCGCCGCCGAGGCGAAGACTCGGGCGGCGCCCTGCCCGTCCCACCAGGTCAACAGGCGGTA
ACCGGCCTCTTCATCGGGAATGCGCGCGACCTTCAGCATCGCCGGCATGTCCCCCTGGCGGACGGGAAGT
ATCCAGCTCGACCAAGCTGGCCGCGTCGAGTGAAGACGAAAGGGCCTCGTGATACGCCTATTTTTATAGG
TTAATGTCATGATAATAATGGTTTCTTAGACGTCAGGTGGCACTTTTCGGGGAAATGTGCGCGGAACCCC
TATTTGTTTATTTTTCTAAATACATTCAAATATGTATCCGCTCATGAGACAATAACCCTGATAAATGCTT
CAATAATATTGAAAAAGGAAGAGTATGAGTATTCAACATTTCCGTGTCGCCCTTATTCCCTTTTTTGCGG
CATTTTGCCTTCCTGTTTTTGCTCACCCAGAAACGCTGGTGAAAGTAAAAGATGCTGAAGATCAGTTGGG
TGCACGAGTGGGTTACATCGAACTGGATCTCAACAGCGGTAAGATCCTTGAGAGTTTTCGCCCCGAAGAA
CGTTTTCCAATGATGAGCACTTTTAAAGTTCTGCTATGTGGCGCGGTATTATCCCGTGTTGACGCCGGGC
AAGAGCAACTCGGTCGCCGCATACACTATTCTCAGAATGACTTGGTTGAGTACTCACCAGTCACAGAAAA
GCATCTTACGGATGGCATGACAGTAAGAGAATTATGCAGTGCTGCCATAACCATGAGTGATAACACTGCG
GCCAACTTACTTCTGACAACGATCGGAGGACCGAAGGAGCTAACCGCTTTTTTGCACAACATGGGGGATC
ATGTAACTCGCCTTGATCGTTGGGAACCGGAGCTGAATGAAGCCATACCAAACGACGAGCGTGACACCAC
GATGCCTGTAGCAATGGCAACAACGTTGCGCAAACTATTAACTGGCGAACTACTTACTCTAGCTTCCCGG
CAACAATTAATAGACTGGATGGAGGCGGATAAAGTTGCAGGACCACTTCTGCGCTCGGCCCTTCCGGCTG
GCTGGTTTATTGCTGATAAATCTGGAGCCGGTGAGCGTGGGTCTCGCGGTATCATTGCAGCACTGGGGCC
AGATGGTAAGCCCTCCCGTATCGTAGTTATCTACACGACGGGGAGTCAGGCAACTATGGATGAACGAAAT
AGACAGATCGCTGAGATAGGTGCCTCACTGATTAAGCATTGGTAACTGTCAGACCAAGTTTACTCATATA
TACTTTAGATTGATTTAAAACTTCATTTTTAATTTAAAAGGATCTAGGTGAAGATCCTTTTTGATAATCT
CATGACCAAAATCCCTTAACGTGAGTTTTCGTTCCACTGAGCGTCAGACCCCGTAGAAAAGATCAAAGGA
TCTTCTTGAGATCCTTTTTTTCTGCGCGTAATCTGCTGCTTGCAAACAAAAAAACCACCGCTACCAGCGG
TGGTTTGTTTGCCGGATCAAGAGCTACCAACTCTTTTTCCGAAGGTAACTGGCTTCAGCAGAGCGCAGAT
ACCAAATACTGTTCTTCTAGTGTAGCCGTAGTTAGGCCACCACTTCAAGAACTCTGTAGCACCGCCTACA
TACCTCGCTCTGCTAATCCTGTTACCAGTGGCTGCTGCCAGTGGCGATAAGTCGTGTCTTACCGGGTTGG
ACTCAAGACGATAGTTACCGGATAAGGCGCAGCGGTCGGGCTGAACGGGGGGTTCGTGCACACAGCCCAG
CTTGGAGCGAACGACCTACACCGAACTGAGATACCTACAGCGTGAGCTATGAGAAAGCGCCACGCTTCCC
GAAGGGAGAAAGGCGGACAGGTATCCGGTAAGCGGCAGGGTCGGAACAGGAGAGCGCACGAGGGAGCTTC
CAGGGGGAAACGCCTGGTATCTTTATAGTCCTGTCGGGTTTCGCCACCTCTGACTTGAGCGTCGATTTTT
GTGATGCTCGTCAGGGGGGCGGAGCCTATGGAAAAACGCCAGCAACGCGGCCTTTTTACGGTTCCTGGCC
TTTTGCTGGCCTTTTGCTCACATGTTCTTTCCTGCGTTATCCCCTGATTCTGTGGATAACCGTATTACCG
CCTTTGAGTGAGCTGATACCGCTCGCCGCAGCCGAACGACCGAGCGCAGCGAGTCAGTGAGCGAGGAAGC
GGAAG
Features (pLannotate 1.2.2; 17 found; start..end, strand, type, name):
      2..55      +  CDS            lacI (fragment): lac repressor; lacI; The lac repressor binds to the lac operator to inhibit transcription in E. coli. This inhibition can be relieved by adding lactose or isopropyl-β-D-thiogalactopyranoside (IPTG).
    388..443     -  polyA_signal   β-globin poly(A) signal: rabbit β-globin polyadenylation signal (Gil and Proudfoot, 1987)
    518..640     -  CDS            HBB: HBB_COLGU - Experimental evidence at transcript level: Swiss-Prot protein existence level 2. Involved in oxygen transport from the lung to the various peripheral tissues. From Colobus guereza (Mantled guereza) (Eastern black-and-white colobus monkey).
    644..1216    -  intron         β-globin intron: intron from rabbit β-globin gene
   1312..1343    -  misc_feature   MCS (fragment): pUC18/19 multiple cloning site
   1437..1475    -  promoter       minimal CMV promoter: human cytomegalovirus (CMV) immediate early promoter
   1493..1708    -  protein_bind   tetracycline response element (fragment): contains seven copies of the tetracycline operator tetO tetracycline repressor TetR
   1708..1753    +  promoter       TRE3GV promoter (fragment): 3rd-generation Tet-responsive promoter that can be activated by binding of Tet-On® 3G, optimized for retroviral and lentiviral vectors
   1829..1856    +  misc_feature   MCS (fragment): pBluescript multiple cloning site
   1861..2580    +  CDS            EGFP: the original enhanced GFP (Yang et al., 1996) mammalian codon-optimized
   2591..2613    +  misc_feature   MCS (fragment): pBluescript multiple cloning site
   2627..2761    -  polyA_signal   SV40 poly(A) signal: SV40 polyadenylation signal
   2784..2867    -  CDS            large T antigen (fragment): large T antigen from SV40 (simian virus 40)
   2861..3091    -  CDS            str (fragment): STR_KLEPN - Protein inferred from homology: Swiss-Prot protein existence level 3. The aminoglycoside phosphotransferases achieve inactivation of their antibiotic substrates by phosphorylation. From Klebsiella pneumoniae.
   3210..3314    +  promoter       AmpR promoter: bla
   3315..4175    +  CDS            AmpR: β-lactamase; bla; confers resistance to ampicillin, carbenicillin, and related antibiotics
   4346..4934    +  rep_origin     ori: high-copy-number ColE1/pMB1/pBR322/pUC origin of replication
