[The description below was written by a language model from this plasmid's Addgene catalogue record and pLannotate feature annotations shown in this document.]
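Description:
Salsa-BC208-P3B4 is a mammalian expression reporter plasmid built on the pCER206 backbone, one member of a set of barcoded reporters made for PRESTO-Salsa, a highly multiplexed screen of GPCR bioactivity. It is propagated in E. coli as a high-copy plasmid through a ColE1/pUC-type origin and selected with ampicillin via the β-lactamase gene and its native promoter. No mammalian selection marker is annotated. Short fragments matching lacI, an aminoglycoside phosphotransferase and SV40 large T antigen appear to be backbone remnants rather than functional genes.

The payload is a roughly 730 bp synthetic insert, EGFP/BC208, cloned between BsrGI and HindIII sites and placed under a tetracycline response element. In the feature table, a central block of tetO repeats is flanked on one side by a forward-facing TRE3G-type promoter fragment that leads into the mammalian codon-optimized EGFP coding sequence. The SV40 poly(A) signal downstream of EGFP is annotated on the opposite strand. On the other side, a minimal CMV promoter points in the reverse direction toward a multiple cloning site fragment, a rabbit β-globin intron and a β-globin poly(A) signal. This layout resembles a bidirectional Tet-responsive cassette, although no coding sequence is annotated in the second arm apart from a short β-globin exon match.

The barcode itself (BC208) is not annotated, but the cloning sites suggest it sits around the 3′ end of the EGFP transcript. Transcription from the TRE depends on a Tet-family transactivator supplied in trans, so induced expression would yield a barcoded EGFP transcript. Presumably this lets many reporters be pooled and read out together by sequencing. The record does not detail how the barcode is paired with a particular receptor.
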