Addgene plasmid #203049: Salsa-BC208-P3B4
Purpose: Expression of barcoded reporter plasmid for PRESTO-Salsa; EGFP/BC208
Depositing lab: Noah Palm. Depositing organization: Yale University. Publication: Highly multiplexed bioactivity screening reveals human and microbiota metabolome-GPCRome interactions. Chen H, Rosen CE, Gonzalez-Hernandez JA, Song D, Potempa J, Ring AM, Palm NW. Cell. 2023 Jul 6;186(14):3095-3110.e19. doi: 10.1016/j.cell.2023.05.024. Epub 2023 Jun 14. PubMed 37321219.
Backbone
  Vector backbone: pCER206
  Vector type: Mammalian Expression
Growth in bacteria
  Bacterial resistance: Ampicillin, 100 μg/mL
  Growth temperature: 37°C
  Growth strain: DH5alpha
  Copy number: High Copy
Gene/Insert
  Gene/Insert name: EGFP/BC208
  Species: Synthetic
  Insert size (bp): 730
  Promoter: Tet Response Element (TRE)
  Cloning method: Restriction Enzyme; 5′ cloning site BsrGI (not destroyed); 3′ cloning site HindIII (not destroyed)
  Sequencing primers: 5′ Custom primer (GAAGCGCGATCACATGG)
Terms and licenses: Academic/Nonprofit Terms; Industry Terms: Not Available to Industry
How to cite: Salsa-BC208-P3B4 was a gift from Noah Palm (Addgene plasmid # 203049 ; http://n2t.net/addgene:203049 ; RRID:Addgene_203049)
