>Addgene plasmid #203049 | Salsa-BC208-P3B4 | depositor partial sequence | sequence record 393922 | BC208
CGTCGATCAA
